Addgene plasmid #160744: (133) pcDNA3.1-Nup62-Flag-EPEA
Purpose: Expresses the nucleoporin Nup62 with C-terminal Flag and EPEA tags. Proteins of interest can be inserted by replacing Nup62 using Sgfl + Sgsl restriction enzymes
Depositing lab: Christina Woo. Depositing organization: Harvard University. Publication: Engineering a Proximity-Directed O-GlcNAc Transferase for Selective Protein O-GlcNAcylation in Cells. Ramirez DH, Aonbangkhen C, Wu HY, Naftaly JA, Tang S, O'Meara TR, Woo CM. ACS Chem Biol. 2020 Apr 17;15(4):1059-1066. doi: 10.1021/acschembio.0c00074. Epub 2020 Mar 2. PubMed 32119511.
Backbone
  Vector backbone: pcDNA3.1(+)
  Backbone manufacturer: invitrogen
  Backbone size w/o insert (bp): 5371
  Total vector size (bp): 6988
  Vector type: Mammalian Expression
  Selectable markers: Neomycin (select with G418)
Growth in bacteria
  Bacterial resistance: Ampicillin, 100 μg/mL
  Growth temperature: 37°C
  Growth strain: DH5alpha
  Copy number: High Copy
Gene/Insert
  Gene/Insert name: Nup62-Flag-EPEA
  Species: H. sapiens (human)
  Insert size (bp): 1617
  Promoter: T7/CMV
  Tag / fusion protein: Flag (C terminal on insert); EPEA (C terminal on insert)
  Cloning method: Restriction Enzyme; 5′ cloning site Sgfl (unknown if destroyed); 3′ cloning site Sgsl (unknown if destroyed)
  Sequencing primers: 5′ T7 fwd; 3′ BGH rev
Terms and licenses: Academic/Nonprofit Terms; Industry Terms: Not Available to Industry
How to cite: (133) pcDNA3.1-Nup62-Flag-EPEA was a gift from Christina Woo (Addgene plasmid # 160744 ; http://n2t.net/addgene:160744 ; RRID:Addgene_160744)
