[The description below was written by a language model from this plasmid's Addgene catalogue record and pLannotate feature annotations shown in this document.]
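Description:
(133) pcDNA3.1-Nup62-Flag-EPEA is a mammalian expression plasmid built on the pcDNA3.1(+) backbone, about 7 kb in total, carrying a roughly 1.6 kb insert that encodes human Nup62, a core nucleoporin of the nuclear pore complex. The open reading frame sits downstream of the human cytomegalovirus immediate-early enhancer and promoter, which drive strong constitutive transcription in mammalian cells, and is followed by the bovine growth hormone polyadenylation signal. A T7 promoter lies between the CMV promoter and the coding sequence, allowing in vitro transcription and serving as a sequencing priming site. Nup62 is fused at its C terminus to a Flag epitope and then the short EPEA tag (the C-tag). The automated annotation detects only a partial match to a 3xFLAG element just after the NUP62 coding region, consistent with a single Flag unit, and does not annotate EPEA separately. These tags permit detection and affinity capture of the expressed protein.

In bacteria the plasmid is maintained at high copy from a ColE1/pUC-type origin with ampicillin selection through β-lactamase, and an f1 origin is also present. For mammalian selection, an SV40 early promoter drives the neomycin phosphotransferase gene with an SV40 poly(A) signal, conferring G418 resistance. A few small fragment hits in the feature table (ble, lacI, HIV-1 LTR, bom) appear to be backbone remnants or incidental matches rather than functional parts. According to the record, the Nup62 insert is flanked by SgfI and SgsI restriction sites, so it can be swapped for other proteins of interest to give them the same C-terminal Flag-EPEA tagging. The construct comes from work on a proximity-directed O-GlcNAc transferase for selective protein O-GlcNAcylation in cells, though the record does not spell out its exact role there.
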