Features (pLannotate 1.2.2; 21 found; start..end, strand, type, name):
     89..418     +  promoter       SV40 promoter: SV40 enhancer and early promoter
    485..1276    +  CDS            neo: KKA2_KLEPN - Also known as kan, nptII. Experimental evidence at protein level: Swiss-Prot protein existence level 1. Resistance to kanamycin, neomycin, paromomycin, ribostamycin, butirosin and gentamicin B. From Klebsiella pneumoniae.
   1300..1458    +  CDS            ble (fragment): BLE_KLEPN - Experimental evidence at protein level: Swiss-Prot protein existence level 1. Binding protein with a strong affinity to the bleomycin family of antibiotics. Binds to CL990; an antimitotic-antibiotic compound. From Klebsiella pneumoniae.
   1453..1574    +  polyA_signal   SV40 poly(A) signal: SV40 polyadenylation signal
   1647..1663    -  protein_bind   lac operator: The lac repressor binds to the lac operator to inhibit transcription in E. coli. This inhibition can be relieved by adding lactose or isopropyl-β-D-thiogalactopyranoside (IPTG). lac repressor encoded by lacI
   1671..1701    -  promoter       lac promoter: promoter for the E. coli lac operon
   1716..1737    -  protein_bind   CAP binding site: CAP binding activates transcription in the presence of cAMP. E. coli catabolite activator protein
   1750..1842    -  CDS            lacI (fragment): lac repressor; lacI; The lac repressor binds to the lac operator to inhibit transcription in E. coli. This inhibition can be relieved by adding lactose or isopropyl-β-D-thiogalactopyranoside (IPTG).
   2025..2613    -  rep_origin     ori: high-copy-number ColE1/pMB1/pBR322/pUC origin of replication
   2784..3644    -  CDS            AmpR: β-lactamase; bla; confers resistance to ampicillin, carbenicillin, and related antibiotics
   3645..3749    -  promoter       AmpR promoter: bla
   3808..3860    -  misc_feature   bom (fragment): basis of mobility region from pBR322
   4015..4394    +  enhancer       CMV enhancer: human cytomegalovirus immediate early enhancer
   4395..4598    +  promoter       CMV promoter: human cytomegalovirus (CMV) immediate early promoter
   4594..4627    +  LTR            5' LTR (truncated) (fragment): truncated 5' long terminal repeat (LTR) from HIV-1
   4643..4661    +  promoter       T7 promoter: promoter for bacteriophage T7 RNA polymerase
   4714..6276    +  CDS            NUP62: NUP62_HUMAN - Experimental evidence at protein level: Swiss-Prot protein existence level 1. Essential component of the nuclear pore complex (PubMed:1915414). The N-terminal is probably involved in nucleocytoplasmic transport (PubMed:1915414). The C-terminal is involved in protein-protein interaction probably via coiled-coil formation, promotes its association with centrosomes and may function in anchorage of p62 to the pore complex (PubMed:1915414, PubMed:24107630). Plays a role in mitotic cell cycle progression by regulating centrosome segregation, centriole maturation and spindle orientation
   6289..6311    +  CDS            3xFLAG (fragment): three tandem FLAG® epitope tags
   6368..6592    +  polyA_signal   bGH poly(A) signal: bovine growth hormone polyadenylation signal
   6596..6617    +  promoter       SV40 promoter (fragment): SV40 enhancer and early promoter
   6638..75      +  rep_origin     f1 ori (across the origin) (sequence partly withheld): f1 bacteriophage origin of replication; arrow indicates direction of (+) strand synthesis
>Addgene plasmid #160744 | (133) pcDNA3.1-Nup62-Flag-EPEA | addgene full sequence | sequence record 333114 | Addgene NGS Result
ATTTATAAGGGATTTTGCCGATTTCGGCCTATTGGTTAAAAAATGAGCTGATTTAACAAAAATTTAACGC
GAATTAATTCTGTGGAATGTGTGTCAGTTAGGGTGTGGAAAGTCCCCAGGCTCCCCAGCAGGCAGAAGTA
TGCAAAGCATGCATCTCAATTAGTCAGCAACCAGGTGTGGAAAGTCCCCAGGCTCCCCAGCAGGCAGAAG
TATGCAAAGCATGCATCTCAATTAGTCAGCAACCATAGTCCCGCCCCTAACTCCGCCCATCCCGCCCCTA
ACTCCGCCCAGTTCCGCCCATTCTCCGCCCCATGGCTGACTAATTTTTTTTATTTATGCAGAGGCCGAGG
CCGCCTCTGCCTCTGAGCTATTCCAGAAGTAGTGAGGAGGCTTTTTTGGAGGCCTAGGCTTTTGCAAAAA
GCTCCCGGGAGCTTGTATATCCATTTTCGGATCTGATCAAGAGACAGGATGAGGATCGTTTCGCATGATT
GAACAAGATGGATTGCACGCAGGTTCTCCGGCCGCTTGGGTGGAGAGGCTATTCGGCTATGACTGGGCAC
AACAGACAATCGGCTGCTCTGATGCCGCCGTGTTCCGGCTGTCAGCGCAGGGGCGCCCGGTTCTTTTTGT
CAAGACCGACCTGTCCGGTGCCCTGAATGAACTGCAGGACGAGGCAGCGCGGCTATCGTGGCTGGCCACG
ACGGGCGTTCCTTGCGCAGCTGTGCTCGACGTTGTCACTGAAGCGGGAAGGGACTGGCTGCTATTGGGCG
AAGTGCCGGGGCAGGATCTCCTGTCATCTCACCTTGCTCCTGCCGAGAAAGTATCCATCATGGCTGATGC
AATGCGGCGGCTGCATACGCTTGATCCGGCTACCTGCCCATTCGACCACCAAGCGAAACATCGCATCGAG
CGAGCACGTACTCGGATGGAAGCCGGTCTTGTCGATCAGGATGATCTGGACGAAGAGCATCAGGGGCTCG
CGCCAGCCGAACTGTTCGCCAGGCTCAAGGCGCGCATGCCCGACGGCGAGGATCTCGTCGTGACCCATGG
CGATGCCTGCTTGCCGAATATCATGGTGGAAAATGGCCGCTTTTCTGGATTCATCGACTGTGGCCGGCTG
GGTGTGGCGGACCGCTATCAGGACATAGCGTTGGCTACCCGTGATATTGCTGAAGAGCTTGGCGGCGAAT
GGGCTGACCGCTTCCTCGTGCTTTACGGTATCGCCGCTCCCGATTCGCAGCGCATCGCCTTCTATCGCCT
TCTTGACGAGTTCTTCTGAGCGGGACTCTGGGGTTCGAAATGACCGACCAAGCGACGCCCAACCTGCCAT
CACGAGATTTCGATTCCACCGCCGCCTTCTATGAAAGGTTGGGCTTCGGAATCGTTTTCCGGGACGCCGG
CTGGATGATCCTCCAGCGCGGGGATCTCATGCTGGAGTTCTTCGCCCACCCCAACTTGTTTATTGCAGCT
TATAATGGTTACAAATAAAGCAATAGCATCACAAATTTCACAAATAAAGCATTTTTTTCACTGCATTCTA
GTTGTGGTTTGTCCAAACTCATCAATGTATCTTATCATGTCTGTATACCGTCGACCTCTAGCTAGAGCTT
GGCGTAATCATGGTCATAGCTGTTTCCTGTGTGAAATTGTTATCCGCTCACAATTCCACACAACATACGA
GCCGGAAGCATAAAGTGTAAAGCCTGGGGTGCCTAATGAGTGAGCTAACTCACATTAATTGCGTTGCGCT
CACTGCCCGCTTTCCAGTCGGGAAACCTGTCGTGCCAGCTGCATTAATGAATCGGCCAACGCGCGGGGAG
AGGCGGTTTGCGTATTGGGCGCTCTTCCGCTTCCTCGCTCACTGACTCGCTGCGCTCGGTCGTTCGGCTG
CGGCGAGCGGTATCAGCTCACTCAAAGGCGGTAATACGGTTATCCACAGAATCAGGGGATAACGCAGGAA
AGAACATGTGAGCAAAAGGCCAGCAAAAGGCCAGGAACCGTAAAAAGGCCGCGTTGCTGGCGTTTTTCCA
TAGGCTCCGCCCCCCTGACGAGCATCACAAAAATCGACGCTCAAGTCAGAGGTGGCGAAACCCGACAGGA
CTATAAAGATACCAGGCGTTTCCCCCTGGAAGCTCCCTCGTGCGCTCTCCTGTTCCGACCCTGCCGCTTA
CCGGATACCTGTCCGCCTTTCTCCCTTCGGGAAGCGTGGCGCTTTCTCATAGCTCACGCTGTAGGTATCT
CAGTTCGGTGTAGGTCGTTCGCTCCAAGCTGGGCTGTGTGCACGAACCCCCCGTTCAGCCCGACCGCTGC
GCCTTATCCGGTAACTATCGTCTTGAGTCCAACCCGGTAAGACACGACTTATCGCCACTGGCAGCAGCCA
CTGGTAACAGGATTAGCAGAGCGAGGTATGTAGGCGGTGCTACAGAGTTCTTGAAGTGGTGGCCTAACTA
CGGCTACACTAGAAGAACAGTATTTGGTATCTGCGCTCTGCTGAAGCCAGTTACCTTCGGAAAAAGAGTT
GGTAGCTCTTGATCCGGCAAACAAACCACCGCTGGTAGCGGTGGTTTTTTTGTTTGCAAGCAGCAGATTA
CGCGCAGAAAAAAAGGATCTCAAGAAGATCCTTTGATCTTTTCTACGGGGTCTGACGCTCAGTGGAACGA
AAACTCACGTTAAGGGATTTTGGTCATGAGATTATCAAAAAGGATCTTCACCTAGATCCTTTTAAATTAA
AAATGAAGTTTTAAATCAATCTAAAGTATATATGAGTAAACTTGGTCTGACAGTTACCAATGCTTAATCA
GTGAGGCACCTATCTCAGCGATCTGTCTATTTCGTTCATCCATAGTTGCCTGACTCCCCGTCGTGTAGAT
AACTACGATACGGGAGGGCTTACCATCTGGCCCCAGTGCTGCAATGATACCGCGAGACCCACGCTCACCG
GCTCCAGATTTATCAGCAATAAACCAGCCAGCCGGAAGGGCCGAGCGCAGAAGTGGTCCTGCAACTTTAT
CCGCCTCCATCCAGTCTATTAATTGTTGCCGGGAAGCTAGAGTAAGTAGTTCGCCAGTTAATAGTTTGCG
CAACGTTGTTGCCATTGCTACAGGCATCGTGGTGTCACGCTCGTCGTTTGGTATGGCTTCATTCAGCTCC
GGTTCCCAACGATCAAGGCGAGTTACATGATCCCCCATGTTGTGCAAAAAAGCGGTTAGCTCCTTCGGTC
CTCCGATCGTTGTCAGAAGTAAGTTGGCCGCAGTGTTATCACTCATGGTTATGGCAGCACTGCATAATTC
TCTTACTGTCATGCCATCCGTAAGATGCTTTTCTGTGACTGGTGAGTACTCAACCAAGTCATTCTGAGAA
TAGTGTATGCGGCGACCGAGTTGCTCTTGCCCGGCGTCAATACGGGATAATACCGCGCCACATAGCAGAA
CTTTAAAAGTGCTCATCATTGGAAAACGTTCTTCGGGGCGAAAACTCTCAAGGATCTTACCGCTGTTGAG
ATCCAGTTCGATGTAACCCACTCGTGCACCCAACTGATCTTCAGCATCTTTTACTTTCACCAGCGTTTCT
GGGTGAGCAAAAACAGGAAGGCAAAATGCCGCAAAAAAGGGAATAAGGGCGACACGGAAATGTTGAATAC
TCATACTCTTCCTTTTTCAATATTATTGAAGCATTTATCAGGGTTATTGTCTCATGAGCGGATACATATT
TGAATGTATTTAGAAAAATAAACAAATAGGGGTTCCGCGCACATTTCCCCGAAAAGTGCCACCTGACGTC
GACGGATCGGGAGATCTCCCGATCCCCTATGGTGCACTCTCAGTACAATCTGCTCTGATGCCGCATAGTT
AAGCCAGTATCTGCTCCCTGCTTGTGTGTTGGAGGTCGCTGAGTAGTGCGCGAGCAAAATTTAAGCTACA
ACAAGGCAAGGCTTGACCGACAATTGCATGAAGAATCTGCTTAGGGTTAGGCGTTTTGCGCTGCTTCGCG
ATGTACGGGCCAGATATACGCGTTGACATTGATTATTGACTAGTTATTAATAGTAATCAATTACGGGGTC
ATTAGTTCATAGCCCATATATGGAGTTCCGCGTTACATAACTTACGGTAAATGGCCCGCCTGGCTGACCG
CCCAACGACCCCCGCCCATTGACGTCAATAATGACGTATGTTCCCATAGTAACGCCAATAGGGACTTTCC
ATTGACGTCAATGGGTGGAGTATTTACGGTAAACTGCCCACTTGGCAGTACATCAAGTGTATCATATGCC
AAGTACGCCCCCTATTGACGTCAATGACGGTAAATGGCCCGCCTGGCATTATGCCCAGTACATGACCTTA
TGGGACTTTCCTACTTGGCAGTACATCTACGTATTAGTCATCGCTATTACCATGGTGATGCGGTTTTGGC
AGTACATCAATGGGCGTGGATAGCGGTTTGACTCACGGGGATTTCCAAGTCTCCACCCCATTGACGTCAA
TGGGAGTTTGTTTTGGCACCAAAATCAACGGGACTTTCCAAAATGTCGTAACAACTCCGCCCCATTGACG
CAAATGGGCGGTAGGCGTGTACGGTGGGAGGTCTATATAAGCAGAGCTCTCTGGCTAACTAGAGAACCCA
CTGCTTACTGGCTTATCGAAATTAATACGACTCACTATAGGGAGACCCAAGCTGGCTAGCGTTTAAACTT
AAGCTTGGGCGATCGCAATGGCAAGCGGGTTTAATTTTGGAGGCACTGGGGCCCCTACAGGCGGGTTCAC
GTTTGGCACTGCAAAGACGGCAACAACCACACCTGCTACAGGGTTTTCTTTCTCCACCTCTGGCACTGGA
GGGTTTAATTTTGGGGCTCCCTTCCAACCAGCCACAAGTACCCCTTCCACCGGCCTGTTCTCACTTGCCA
CCCAGACTCCGGCCACACAGACGACAGGCTTCACTTTTGGAACAGCGACTCTTGCTTCGGGGGGAACTGG
ATTTTCTTTGGGGATCGGTGCTTCAAAGCTCAACTTGAGCAACACAGCTGCCACCCCAGCCATGGCAAAC
CCCAGCGGCTTTGGGCTGGGCAGCAGCAACCTCACTAATGCCATATCGAGCACCGTCACCTCCAGCCAGG
GCACAGCACCCACCGGCTTTGTGTTTGGCCCCTCCACCACCTCTGTGGCTCCAGCTACCACACCTGGAGG
CTTCTCATTCACTGGTGGAAGCACGGCCCAACCCTCCGGTTTCAACATTGGCTCAGCAGGGAATTCAGCC
CAGCCCACGGCACCTGCCACGTTGCCCTTCACTCCGGCCACGCCAGCAGCCACCACAGCAGGTGCCACAC
AGCCAGCTGCTCCCACACCCACAGCCACCATCACCAGTACTGGGCCCAGCCTCTTTGCGTCAATAGCAAC
TGCTCCAACCTCATCTGCCACCACTGGACTCTCCCTCTGTACCCCTGTGACCACAGCGGGCGCCCCCACT
GCTGGGACACAGGGCTTCAGCTTAAAGGCACCTGGAGCAGCTTCCGGCACCTCCACAACAACATCCACCG
CTGCCACCGCCACCGCCACCACCACCACCAGCAGCAGCACCACCGGCTTTGCCTTGAATTTAAAACCACT
GGCGCCAGCCGGGATCCCCAGCAATACAGCAGCTGCCGTGACCGCTCCACCTGGCCCTGGCGCAGCTGCA
GGGGCGGCTGCCAGCTCCGCCATGACCTACGCGCAGCTGGAGAGCCTGATCAACAAATGGAGCCTGGAGC
TAGAGGACCAGGAGCGGCACTTCCTCCAGCAGGCCACCCAGGTCAACGCCTGGGACCGCACGCTGATCGA
GAATGGAGAAAAGATCACCAGCCTGCACCGCGAGGTGGAGAAGGTGAAGCTGGACCAGAAGAGGCTGGAC
CAGGAGCTCGACTTCATCCTGTCCCAGCAGAAGGAGCTGGAAGACCTGCTGAGCCCACTGGAGGAGTTGG
TCAAGGAGCAGAGCGGGACCATCTACCTGCAGCACGCGGATGAGGAGCGTGAGAAAACCTACAAGCTGGC
TGAGAACATCGACGCACAGCTCAAGCGCATGGCCCAGGATCTCAAGGACATCATCGAGCACCTGAACACG
TCCGGGGCCCCCGCCGACACCAGTGACCCACTGCAGCAGATCTGCAAGATCCTCAATGCGCACATGGACT
CACTGCAGTGGATCGACCAGAACTCGGCCCTGCTGCAGAGGAAGGTGGAGGAGGTGACCAAGGTGTGCGA
GGGCCGGCGCAAGGAGCAGGAGCGCAGCTTCCGGATCACCTTTGACGGCGCGCCAGACTACAAGGATGAC
GACGATAAGGAACCTGAAGCATAACTCGAGTCTAGAGGGCCCGTTTAAACCCGCTGATCAGCCTCGACTG
TGCCTTCTAGTTGCCAGCCATCTGTTGTTTGCCCCTCCCCCGTGCCTTCCTTGACCCTGGAAGGTGCCAC
TCCCACTGTCCTTTCCTAATAAAATGAGGAAATTGCATCGCATTGTCTGAGTAGGTGTCATTCTATTCTG
GGGGGTGGGGTGGGGCAGGACAGCAAGGGGGAGGATTGGGAAGACAATAGCAGGCATGCTGGGGATGCGG
TGGGCTCTATGGCTTCTGAGGCGGAAAGAACCAGCTGGGGCTCTAGGGGGTATCCCC
[124 nt withheld, positions 6638-6761]
C
[91 nt withheld, positions 6763-6853]
A
[49 nt withheld, positions 6855-6903]
CCTTTGACGTTGGAGTCCACGTTCTTT
[37 nt withheld, positions 6931-6967]
ACCCTATCTCGGTCTATTCTTTTG
